>Addgene plasmid #24834 | Pdar(Asn34Asp) | depositor partial sequence | sequence record 11513 | Author sequence
AGCGATCTGGGTAAAAAGCTGCTGGAAGCAGCCGCGGCCGGCCAAGATGATGAGGTGCGTATTCTGATGG
CGAATGGGGCCGATGTTAACGCAACCGACGACGATGGCCTGACTCCGCTGCACCTGGCGGCTGCAAACGG
GCAACTGGAAATCGTAGAGGTACTGCTGAAAAATGGCGCCGATGTGAACGCTTCTGATAGTGCGGGTATT
ACTCCGCTGCACCTGGCCGCTTATGACGGCCATCTGGAGATTGTCGAAGTCCTGCTGAAGCACGGGGCTG
ACGTTAATGCGTACGACCGCGCCGGGTGGACACCGCTGCACCTAGCAGCGCTGAGTGGCCAACTGGAGAT
TGTGGAAGTTCTGCTGAAACACGGCGCAGATGTCAACGCCCAAGACGCACTGGGCCTGACCGCGTTTGAT
ATCTCGATTAATCAAGGTCAGGAAGATCTGGCAGAGATCCTGCAA
