>Addgene plasmid #24834 | Pdar(Asn34Asp) | addgene partial sequence | sequence record 30910 | 24834 with GAL1
GAATTCCTACTTCATACATTTTCAATTAAGATGCAGTTACTTCGCTGTTTTTCAATATTTTCTGTTATTG
CTTCAGTTTTAGCACAGGAACTGACAACTATATGCGAGCAAATCCCCTCACCAACTTTAGAATCGACGCC
GTACTCTTTGTCAACGACTACTATTTTGGCCAACGGGAAGGCAATGCAAGGAGTTTTTGAATATTACAAA
TCAGTAACGTTTGTCAGTAATTGCGGTTCTCACCCCTCAACAACTAGCAAAGGCAGCCCCATAAACACAC
AGTATGTTTTTAAGGACAATAGCTCGACGATTGAAGGTAGATACCCATACGACGTTCCAGACTACGCTCT
GCAGGCTAGTGGTGGAGGAGGCTCTGGTGGAGGCGGTAGCGGAGGCGGAGGGTCGGCTAGCGATCTGGGT
AAAAAGCTGCTGGAAGCAGCCGCGGCCGGCCAAGATGATGAGGTGCGTATTCTGATGGCGAATGGGGCCG
ATGTTAACGCAACCGACGACGATGGCCTGACTCCGCTGCACCTGGCGGCTGCAAACGGGCAACTGGAAAT
CGTAGAGGTACTGCTGAAAAATGGCGCCGATGTGAACGCTTCTGATAGTGCGGGTATTACTCCGCTGCAC
CTGGCCGCTTATGACGGCCATCTGGAGATTGTCGAAGTCCTGCTGAAGCACGGGGCTGACGTTAATGCGT
ACGACCGCGCCGGGTGGACACCGCTGCACCTAGCAGCGCTGAGTGGCCAACTGGAGATTGTGGAAGTTCT
GCTGAAACACGGCGCAGATGTCAACGCCCAAGACGCACTGGGCCTGACCGCGTTTGATATCTCGATTAAT
CAAGGTCAGGAAGATCTGGCAGAGATCCTGCAAGGATCCGAACAAAAGCTTATTTCTGAAGAGGACTTGT
AATAG
