[The description below was written by a language model from this plasmid's Addgene catalogue record.]
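Description:
Pdar(Asn34Asp) is a plasmid built on the pCTCON2 backbone (about 6.3 kb without insert) carrying a roughly 465 bp synthetic open reading frame that encodes Pdar with an Asn34Asp substitution. The catalogue lists the vector type as mammalian expression, but this fits poorly with the rest of the record. The only eukaryotic selectable marker given is TRP1, a yeast tryptophan auxotrophic marker, and pCTCON2 is generally known as a yeast surface display vector, so a yeast host is the more plausible reading. In bacteria the plasmid is maintained at high copy under ampicillin selection. No feature table is provided, and the record does not state the promoter, the origins of replication or any display fusion partner.

The insert was placed by restriction cloning between tags supplied by the backbone, giving an N-terminal HA epitope and a C-terminal Myc epitope. Flanking tags of this kind are typically used to confirm that the full-length protein is made: the upstream tag reports on expression, while the downstream tag shows that translation has read through the whole insert. In display formats this allows binding signals to be normalised to the amount of protein present.

The associated publication concerns a de novo protein binding pair created by computational design and then improved by directed evolution. Pdar is presumably one partner of that pair, and the Asn34Asp variant presumably belongs to that design or evolution work, although the record does not say what effect the mutation has or how this particular clone was used. It would be suited to expressing the tagged variant for binding or affinity analysis against its partner.
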