Addgene plasmid #24834: Pdar(Asn34Asp)
Depositing lab: David Baker. Depositing organization: University of Washington. Publication: A de novo protein binding pair by computational design and directed evolution. Karanicolas J, Corn JE, Chen I, Joachimiak LA, Dym O, Peck SH, Albeck S, Unger T, Hu W, Liu G, Delbecq S, Montelione GT, Spiegel CP, Liu DR, Baker D. Mol Cell. 2011 Apr 22;42(2):250-60. Epub 2011 Mar 31. 10.1016/j.molcel.2011.03.010 PubMed 21458342.
Backbone
  Vector backbone: pCTCON2
  Backbone size w/o insert (bp): 6300
  Vector type: Mammalian Expression
  Selectable markers: TRP1
Growth in bacteria
  Bacterial resistance: Ampicillin, 100 μg/mL
  Growth temperature: 37°C
  Growth strain: DH5alpha
  Copy number: High Copy
Gene/Insert
  Gene/Insert name: Pdar Asn34Asp
  Species: synthetic
  Insert size (bp): 465
  Mutation: Asn34Asp
  Tag / fusion protein: HA (N terminal on backbone); Myc (C terminal on backbone)
  Cloning method: Restriction Enzyme
  Sequencing primers: 5′ n/a
Resource information
  A portion of this plasmid was derived from a plasmid made by: Cloned by Irwin Chen and David Liu
Terms and licenses: Academic/Nonprofit Terms; Industry Terms: Not Available to Industry
How to cite: Pdar(Asn34Asp) was a gift from David Baker (Addgene plasmid # 24834 ; http://n2t.net/addgene:24834 ; RRID:Addgene_24834)
